>Addgene plasmid #209898 | pCSIIpuro-BTC-ScNeo | addgene full sequence | sequence record 416606 | Addgene NGS Result
GACGGATCGGGAGATCTCCCGATCCCCTATGGTGCACTCTCAGTACAATCTGCTCTGATGCCGCATAGTT
AAGCCAGTATCTGCTCCCTGCTTGTGTGTTGGAGGTCGCTGAGTAGTGCGCGAGCAAAATTTAAGCTACA
ACAAGGCAAGGCTTGACCGACAATTGCATGAAGAATCTGCTTAGGGTTAGGCGTTTTGCGCTGCTTCGCG
ATGTACGGGCCAGATATACGCGTTGACATTGATTATTGACTAGTTATTAATAGTAATCAATTACGGGGTC
ATTAGTTCATAGCCCATATATGGAGTTCCGCGTTACATAACTTACGGTAAATGGCCCGCCTGGCTGACCG
CCCAACGACCCCCGCCCATTGACGTCAATAATGACGTATGTTCCCATAGTAACGCCAATAGGGACTTTCC
ATTGACGTCAATGGGTGGAGTATTTACGGTAAACTGCCCACTTGGCAGTACATCAAGTGTATCATATGCC
AAGTACGCCCCCTATTGACGTCAATGACGGTAAATGGCCCGCCTGGCATTATGCCCAGTACATGACCTTA
TGGGACTTTCCTACTTGGCAGTACATCTACGTATTAGTCATCGCTATTACCATGGTGATGCGGTTTTGGC
AGTACATCAATGGGCGTGGATAGCGGTTTGACTCACGGGGATTTCCAAGTCTCCACCCCATTGACGTCAA
TGGGAGTTTGTTTTGGCACCAAAATCAACGGGACTTTCCAAAATGTCGTAACAACTCCGCCCCATTGACG
CAAATGGGCGGTAGGCGTGTACGGTGGGAGGTCTATATAAGCAGCGCGTTTTGCCTGTACTGGGTCTCTC
TGGTTAGACCAGATCTGAGCCTGGGAGCTCTCTGGCTAACTAGGGAACCCACTGCTTAAGCCTCAATAAA
GCTTGCCTTGAGTGCTTCAAGTAGTGTGTGCCCGTCTGTTGTGTGACTCTGGTAACTAGAGATCCCTCAG
ACCCTTTTAGTCAGTGTGGAAAATCTCTAGCAGTGGCGCCCGAACAGGGACTTGAAAGCGAAAGGGAAAC
CAGAGGAGCTCTCTCGACGCAGGACTCGGCTTGCTGAAGCGCGCACGGCAAGAGGCGAGGGGCGGCGACT
GGTGAGTACGCCAAAAATTTTGACTAGCGGAGGCTAGAAGGAGAGAGATGGGTGCGAGAGCGTCAGTATT
AAGCGGGGGAGAATTAGATCGCGATGGGAAAAAATTCGGTTAAGGCCAGGGGGAAAGAAAAAATATAAAT
TAAAACATATAGTATGGGCAAGCAGGGAGCTAGAACGATTCGCAGTTAATCCTGGCCTGTTAGAAACATC
AGAAGGCTGTAGACAAATACTGGGACAGCTACAACCATCCCTTCAGACAGGATCAGAAGAACTTAGATCA
TTATATAATACAGTAGCAACCCTCTATTGTGTGCATCAAAGGATAGAGATAAAAGACACCAAGGAAGCTT
TAGACAAGATAGAGGAAGAGCAAAACAAAAGTAAGACCACCGCACAGCAAGGGCCGCTGATCTTCAGACC
TGGAGGAGGAGATATGAGGGACAATTGGAGAAGTGAATTATATAAATATAAAGTAGTAAAAATTGAACCA
TTAGGAGTAGCACCCACCAAGGCAAAGAGAAGAGTGGTGCAGAGAGAAAAAAGAGCAGTGGGAATAGGAG
CTTTGTTCCTTGGGTTCTTGGGAGCAGCAGGAAGCACTATGGGCGCAGCGTCAATGACGCTGACGGTACA
GGCCAGACAATTATTGTCTGGTATAGTGCAGCAGCAGAACAATTTGCTGAGGGCTATTGAGGCGCAACAG
CATCTGTTGCAACTCACAGTCTGGGGCATCAAGCAGCTCCAGGCAAGAATCCTGGCTGTGGAAAGATACC
TAAAGGATCAACAGCTCCTGGGGATTTGGGGTTGCTCTGGAAAACTCATTTGCACCACTGCTGTGCCTTG
GAATGCTAGTTGGAGTAATAAATCTCTGGAACAGATTTGGAATCACACGACCTGGATGGAGTGGGACAGA
GAAATTAACAATTACACAAGCTTAATACACTCCTTAATTGAAGAATCGCAAAACCAGCAAGAAAAGAATG
AACAAGAATTATTGGAATTAGATAAATGGGCAAGTTTGTGGAATTGGTTTAACATAACAAATTGGCTGTG
GTATATAAAATTATTCATAATGATAGTAGGAGGCTTGGTAGGTTTAAGAATAGTTTTTGCTGTACTTTCT
ATAGTGAATAGAGTTAGGCAGGGATATTCACCATTATCGTTTCAGACCCACCTCCCAACCCCGAGGGGAC
CCGACAGGCCCGAAGGAATAGAAGAAGAAGGTGGAGAGAGAGACAGAGACAGATCCATTCGATTAGTGAA
CGGATCTACAAATGGCAGTATTCATCCACAATTTTAAAAGAAAAGGGGGGATTGGGGGGTACAGTGCAGG
GGAAAGAATAGTAGACATAATAGCAACAGACATACAAACTAAAGAATTACAAAAACAAATTACAAAAATT
CAAAATTTTCGGGTTTATTACAGGGACAGCAGAAATTCACTTTGAATTAATTCAAGCTTCGTGAGGCTCC
GGTGCCCGTCAGTGGGCAGAGCGCACATCGCCCACAGTCCCCGAGAAGTTGGGGGGAGGGGTCGGCAATT
GAACCGGTGCCTAGAGAAGGTGGCGCGGGGTAAACTGGGAAAGTGATGTCGTGTACTGGCTCCGCCTTTT
TCCCGAGGGTGGGGGAGAACCGTATATAAGTGCAGTAGTCGCCGTGAACGTTCTTTTTCGCAACGGGTTT
GCCGCCAGAACACAGGTAAGTGCCGTGTGTGGTTCCCGCGGGCCTGGCCTCTTTACGGGTTATGGCCCTT
GCGTGCCTTGAATTACTTCCACCTGGCTCCAGTACGTGATTCTTGATCCCGAGCTGGAGCCAGGGGCGGG
CCTTGCGCTTTAGGAGCCCCTTCGCCTCGTGCTTGAGTTGAGGCCTGGCCTGGGCGCTGGGGCCGCCGCG
TGCGAATCTGGTGGCACCTTCGCGCCTGTCTCGCTGCTTTCGATAAGTCTCTAGCCATTTAAAATTTTTG
ATGACCTGCTGCGACGCTTTTTTTCTGGCAAGATAGTCTTGTAAATGCGGGCCAGGATCTGCACACTGGT
ATTTCGGTTTTTGGGGCCGCGGGCGGCGACGGGGCCCGTGCGTCCCAGCGCACATGTTCGGCGAGGCGGG
GCCTGCGAGCGCGGCCACCGAGAATCGGACGGGGGTAGTCTCAAGCTGGCCGGCCTGCTCTGGTGCCTGG
CCTCGCGCCGCCGTGTATCGCCCCGCCCTGGGCGGCAAGGCTGGCCCGGTCGGCACCAGTTGCGTGAGCG
GAAAGATGGCCGCTTCCCGGCCCTGCTCCAGGGGGCTCAAAATGGAGGACGCGGCGCTCGGGAGAGCGGG
CGGGTGAGTCACCCACACAAAGGAAAGGGGCCTTTCCGTCCTCAGCCGTCGCTTCATGTGACTCCACGGA
GTACCGGGCGCCGTCCAGGCACCTCGATTAGTTCTGGAGCTTTTGGAGTACGTCGTCTTTAGGTTGGGGG
GAGGGGTTTTATGCGATGGAGTTTCCCCACACTGAGTGGGTGGAGACTGAAGTTAGGCCAGCTTGGCACT
TGATGTAATTCTCCTTGGAATTTGCCCTTTTTGAGTTTGGATCTTGGTTCATTCTCAAGCCTCAGACAGT
GGTTCAAAGTTTTTTTCTTCCATTTCAGGTGTCGTGAACACGCTACCGGTCCGAATTCTCCACCATGGAC
CGGGCCGCTCGATGCAGCGGTGCTAGCTCCCTGCCACTGCTCCTGGCCCTTGCCCTGGGTCTAGTGATCC
TTCACTGTGTGGTGGCAGATGGGAACTCCACCAGAAGTCCTGAAACTAATGGCCTCCTCTGTGGAGACCC
TGAGGAAAACTGTGCAGCTACCACCACACAATCAAAGCGGAAAGGCCACCTCGAGGGAGGAATGGTGAGC
AAGGGCGAGGCAGTGATCAAGGAGTTCATGCGGTTCAAGGTGCACATGGAGGGCTCCATGAACGGCCACG
AGTTCGAGATCGAGGGCGAGGGCGAGGGCCGCCCCTACGAGGGCACCCAGACCGCCAAGCTGAAGGTGAC
CAAGGGTGGCCCCCTGCCCTTCTCCTGGGACATCCTGTCCCCTCAGTTCATGTACGGCTCCAGGGCCTTC
ACCAAGCACCCCGCCGACATCCCCGACTACTATAAGCAGTCCTTCCCCGAGGGCTTCAAGTGGGAGCGCG
TGATGAACTTCGAGGACGGCGGCGCCGTGACCGTGACCCAGGACACCTCCCTGGAGGACGGCACCCTGAT
CTACAAGGTGAAGCTCCGCGGCACCAACTTCCCTCCTGACGGCCCCGTAATGCAGAAGAAGACAATGGGC
TGGGAAGCGTCCACCGAGCGGTTGTACCCCGAGGACGGCGTGCTGAAGGGCGACATTAAGATGGCCCTGC
GCCTGAAGGACGGAGGCCGCTACCTGGCGGACTTCAAGACCACCTACAAGGCCAAGAAGCCCGTGCAGAT
GCCCGGCGCCTACAACGTCGACCGCAAGTTGGACATCACCTCCCACAACGAGGACTACACCGTGGTGGAA
CAGTACGAACGCTCCGAGGGCCGCCACTCCACCGGCGGCATGGACGAGCTGTACAAGGGAGGCTCGAGCT
TCTCTAGGTGCCCCAAGCAATACAAGCATTACTGCATCAAAGGGAGATGCCGCTTCGTGGTGGCCGAGCA
GACGCCCTCCTGTGTCTGTGATGAAGGCTACATTGGAGCAAGGTGTGAGAGAGTTGACTTGTTTTACCTA
AGAGGAGACAGAGGACAGATTCTGGTGATTTGTTTGATAGCAGTTATGGTAGTTTTTATTATTTTGGTCA
TCGGTGTCTGCACATGCTGTCACCCTCTTCGGAAACGTCGTAAAAGAAAGAAGAAAGAAGAAGAAATGGA
AACTCTGGGTAAAGATATAACTCCTATCAATGAAGATATTGAAGAGACAAATATTGCTGGCGGATTCGAA
ATGGTAAGCAAGGGGGAGGAAGATAATATGGCTTCCCTTCCAGCAACGCACGAATTGCATATCTTTGGAA
GTATTAATGGAGTTGATTTCGACATGGTGGGGCAGGGTACGGGAAACCCAAACGATGGCTATGAAGAACT
TAACCTCAAGTCTACCAAAGGCGATCTCCAATTCTCACCCTGGATATTGGTCCCACACATCGGCTACGGG
TTCCATCAATACCTGCCTTATCCTGACGGGATGAGTCCTTTTCAAGCTGCTATGGTTGACGGAAGTGGCT
ACCAAGTTCACCGCACAATGCAATTTGAGGATGGTGCATCTCTTACGGTTAATTACCGATATACATATGA
GGGTTCACACATCAAGGGGGAAGCTCAGGTCAAGGGCACTGGATTTCCCGCAGATGGCCCAGTTATGACC
AATTCTCTGACCGCAGCCGATTGGTGTCGAAGCAAGAAGACCTACCCTAACGACAAGACTATCATCTCAA
CCTTCAAATGGTCCTACACCACAGGTAACGGAAAGCGGTATAGGTCTACAGCTCGGACAACATATACCTT
TGCGAAGCCTATGGCCGCTAACTATTTGAAAAACCAACCGATGTATGTTTTTCGGAAGACCGAATTGAAA
CATTCAAAAACGGAGTTGAATTTCAAAGAGTGGCAGAAGGCATTCACCGACGTAATGGGTATGGATGAGT
TGTATAAATAAGCGGCGGCCGCGGCTCTAGAGGATCCGTTAACTAACTTAAGCTAGCAACGGTTTCCCTC
TAGCGGGATCAATTCCGCCCCCCCCCCCTAACGTTACTGGCCGAAGCCGCTTGGAATAAGGCCGGTGTGC
GTTTGTCTATATGTTATTTTCCACCATATTGCCGTCTTTTGGCAATGTGAGGGCCCGGAAACCTGGCCCT
GTCTTCTTGACGAGCATTCCTAGGGGTCTTTCCCCTCTCGCCAAAGGAATGCAAGGTCTGTTGAATGTCG
TGAAGGAAGCAGTTCCTCTGGAAGCTTCTTGAAGACAAACAACGTCTGTAGCGACCCTTTGCAGGCAGCG
GAACCCCCCACCTGGCGACAGGTGCCTCTGCGGCCAAAAGCCACGTGTATAAGATACACCTGCAAAGGCG
GCACAACCCCAGTGCCACGTTGTGAGTTGGATAGTTGTGGAAAGAGTCAAATGGCTCTCCTCAAGCGTAT
TCAACAAGGGGCTGAAGGATGCCCAGAAGGTACCCCATTGTATGGGATCTGATCTGGGGCCTCGGTGCAC
ATGCTTTACATGTGTTTAGTCGAGGTTAAAAAAACGTCTAGGCCCCCCGAACCACGGGGACGTGGTTTTC
CTTTGAAAAACACGATAATACCATGACCGAGTACAAGCCCACGGTGCGCCTCGCCACCCGCGACGACGTC
CCCAGGGCCGTACGCACCCTCGCCGCCGCGTTCGCCGACTACCCCGCCACGCGCCACACCGTCGATCCGG
ACCGCCACATCGAGCGGGTCACCGAGCTGCAAGAACTCTTCCTCACGCGCGTCGGGCTCGACATCGGCAA
GGTGTGGGTCGCGGACGACGGCGCCGCGGTGGCGGTCTGGACCACGCCGGAGAGCGTCGAAGCGGGGGCG
GTGTTCGCCGAGATCGGCCCGCGCATGGCCGAGTTGAGCGGTTCCCGGCTGGCCGCGCAGCAACAGATGG
AAGGCCTCCTGGCGCCGCACCGGCCCAAGGAGCCCGCGTGGTTCCTGGCCACCGTCGGCGTCTCGCCCGA
CCACCAGGGCAAGGGTCTGGGCAGCGCCGTCGTGCTCCCCGGAGTGGAGGCGGCCGAGCGCGCCGGGGTG
CCCGCCTTCCTGGAGACCTCCGCGCCCCGCAACCTCCCCTTCTACGAGCGGCTCGGCTTCACCGTCACCG
CCGACGTCGAGGTGCCCGAAGGACCGCGCACCTGGTGCATGACCCGCAAGCCCGGTGCCTGACTAGAGTT
AACATCGAGGGATCAAGCTTATCGATAATCAACCTCTGGATTACAAAATTTGTGAAAGATTGACTGGTAT
TCTTAACTATGTTGCTCCTTTTACGCTATGTGGATACGCTGCTTTAATGCCTTTGTATCATGCTATTGCT
TCCCGTATGGCTTTCATTTTCTCCTCCTTGTATAAATCCTGGTTGCTGTCTCTTTATGAGGAGTTGTGGC
CCGTTGTCAGGCAACGTGGCGTGGTGTGCACTGTGTTTGCTGACGCAACCCCCACTGGTTGGGGCATTGC
CACCACCTGTCAGCTCCTTTCCGGGACTTTCGCTTTCCCCCTCCCTATTGCCACGGCGGAACTCATCGCC
GCCTGCCTTGCCCGCTGCTGGACAGGGGCTCGGCTGTTGGGCACTGACAATTCCGTGGTGTTGTCGGGGA
AGCTGACGTCCTTTCCATGGCTGCTCGCCTGTGTTGCCACCTGGATTCTGCGCGGGACGTCCTTCTGCTA
CGTCCCTTCGGCCCTCAATCCAGCGGACCTTCCTTCCCGCGGCCTGCTGCCGGCTCTGCGGCCTCTTCCG
CGTCTTCGCCTTCGCCCTCAGACGAGTCGGATCTCCCTTTGGGCCGCCTCCCCGCATCGATACCGTCGAG
ACCTAGAAAAACATGGAGCAATCACAAGTAGCAATACAGCAGCTACCAATGCTGATTGTGCCTGGCTAGA
AGCACAAGAGGAGGAGGAGGTGGGTTTTCCAGTCACACCTCAGGTACCTTTAAGACCAATGACTTACAAG
GCAGCTGTAGATCTTAGCCACTTTTTAAAAGAAAAGGGGGGACTGGAAGGGCTAATTCACTCCCAACGAA
GACAAGATATCCTTGATCTGTGGATCTACCACACACAAGGCTACTTCCCTGATTGGCAGAACTACACACC
AGGGCCAGGGATCAGATATCCACTGACCTTTGGATGGTGCTACAAGCTAGTACCAGTTGAGCAAGAGAAG
GTAGAAGAAGCCAATGAAGGAGAGAACACCCGCTTGTTACACCCTGTGAGCCTGCATGGGATGGATGACC
CGGAGAGAGAAGTATTAGAGTGGAGGTTTGACAGCCGCCTAGCATTTCATCACATGGCCCGAGAGCTGCA
TCCGGACTGTACTGGGTCTCTCTGGTTAGACCAGATCTGAGCCTGGGAGCTCTCTGGCTAACTAGGGAAC
CCACTGCTTAAGCCTCAATAAAGCTTGCCTTGAGTGCTTCAAGTAGTGTGTGCCCGTCTGTTGTGTGACT
CTGGTAACTAGAGATCCCTCAGACCCTTTTAGTCAGTGTGGAAAATCTCTAGCAGGGCCCGTTTAAACCC
GCTGATCAGCCTCGACTGTGCCTTCTAGTTGCCAGCCATCTGTTGTTTGCCCCTCCCCCGTGCCTTCCTT
GACCCTGGAAGGTGCCACTCCCACTGTCCTTTCCTAATAAAATGAGGAAATTGCATCGCATTGTCTGAGT
AGGTGTCATTCTATTCTGGGGGGTGGGGTGGGGCAGGACAGCAAGGGGGAGGATTGGGAAGACAATAGCA
GGCATGCTGGGGATGCGGTGGGCTCTATGGCTTCTGAGGCGGAAAGAACCAGCTGGGGCTCTAGGGGGTA
TCCCC
[124 nt withheld, positions 8616-8739]
C
[91 nt withheld, positions 8741-8831]
A
[49 nt withheld, positions 8833-8881]
CCTTTGACGTTGGAGTCCACGTTCTTT
[37 nt withheld, positions 8909-8945]
ACCCTATCTCGGTCTATTCTTTTGATTTATAAGGGATTTTGCCGATTTCGGCCTATTGGTTAAAAAATGA
GCTGATTTAACAAAAATTTAACGCGAATTAATTCTGTGGAATGTGTGTCAGTTAGGGTGTGGAAAGTCCC
CAGGCTCCCCAGCAGGCAGAAGTATGCAAAGCATGCATCTCAATTAGTCAGCAACCAGGTGTGGAAAGTC
CCCAGGCTCCCCAGCAGGCAGAAGTATGCAAAGCATGCATCTCAATTAGTCAGCAACCATAGTCCCGCCC
CTAACTCCGCCCATCCCGCCCCTAACTCCGCCCAGTTCCGCCCATTCTCCGCCCCATGGCTGACTAATTT
TTTTTATTTATGCAGAGGCCGAGGCCGCCTCTGCCTCTGAGCTATTCCAGAAGTAGTGAGGAGGCTTTTT
TGGAGGCCTAGGCTTTTGCAAAAAGCTCCCGGGAGCTTGTATATCCATTTTCGGATCTGATCAGCACGTG
TTGACAATTAATCATCGGCATAGTATATCGGCATAGTATAATACGACAAGGTGAGGAACTAAACCATGGC
CAAGTTGACCAGTGCCGTTCCGGTGCTCACCGCGCGCGACGTCGCCGGAGCGGTCGAGTTCTGGACCGAC
CGGCTCGGGTTCTCCCGGGACTTCGTGGAGGACGACTTCGCCGGTGTGGTCCGGGACGACGTGACCCTGT
TCATCAGCGCGGTCCAGGACCAGGTGGTGCCGGACAACACCCTGGCCTGGGTGTGGGTGCGCGGCCTGGA
CGAGCTGTACGCCGAGTGGTCGGAGGTCGTGTCCACGAACTTCCGGGACGCCTCCGGGCCGGCCATGACC
GAGATCGGCGAGCAGCCGTGGGGGCGGGAGTTCGCCCTGCGCGACCCGGCCGGCAACTGCGTGCACTTCG
TGGCCGAGGAGCAGGACTGACACGTGCTACGAGATTTCGATTCCACCGCCGCCTTCTATGAAAGGTTGGG
CTTCGGAATCGTTTTCCGGGACGCCGGCTGGATGATCCTCCAGCGCGGGGATCTCATGCTGGAGTTCTTC
GCCCACCCCAACTTGTTTATTGCAGCTTATAATGGTTACAAATAAAGCAATAGCATCACAAATTTCACAA
ATAAAGCATTTTTTTCACTGCATTCTAGTTGTGGTTTGTCCAAACTCATCAATGTATCTTATCATGTCTG
TATACCGTCGACCTCTAGCTAGAGCTTGGCGTAATCATGGTCATAGCTGTTTCCTGTGTGAAATTGTTAT
CCGCTCACAATTCCACACAACATACGAGCCGGAAGCATAAAGTGTAAAGCCTGGGGTGCCTAATGAGTGA
GCTAACTCACATTAATTGCGTTGCGCTCACTGCCCGCTTTCCAGTCGGGAAACCTGTCGTGCCAGCTGCA
TTAATGAATCGGCCAACGCGCGGGGAGAGGCGGTTTGCGTATTGGGCGCTCTTCCGCTTCCTCGCTCACT
GACTCGCTGCGCTCGGTCGTTCGGCTGCGGCGAGCGGTATCAGCTCACTCAAAGGCGGTAATACGGTTAT
CCACAGAATCAGGGGATAACGCAGGAAAGAACATGTGAGCAAAAGGCCAGCAAAAGGCCAGGAACCGTAA
AAAGGCCGCGTTGCTGGCGTTTTTCCATAGGCTCCGCCCCCCTGACGAGCATCACAAAAATCGACGCTCA
AGTCAGAGGTGGCGAAACCCGACAGGACTATAAAGATACCAGGCGTTTCCCCCTGGAAGCTCCCTCGTGC
GCTCTCCTGTTCCGACCCTGCCGCTTACCGGATACCTGTCCGCCTTTCTCCCTTCGGGAAGCGTGGCGCT
TTCTCATAGCTCACGCTGTAGGTATCTCAGTTCGGTGTAGGTCGTTCGCTCCAAGCTGGGCTGTGTGCAC
GAACCCCCCGTTCAGCCCGACCGCTGCGCCTTATCCGGTAACTATCGTCTTGAGTCCAACCCGGTAAGAC
ACGACTTATCGCCACTGGCAGCAGCCACTGGTAACAGGATTAGCAGAGCGAGGTATGTAGGCGGTGCTAC
AGAGTTCTTGAAGTGGTGGCCTAACTACGGCTACACTAGAAGAACAGTATTTGGTATCTGCGCTCTGCTG
AAGCCAGTTACCTTCGGAAAAAGAGTTGGTAGCTCTTGATCCGGCAAACAAACCACCGCTGGTAGCGGTG
GTTTTTTTGTTTGCAAGCAGCAGATTACGCGCAGAAAAAAAGGATCTCAAGAAGATCCTTTGATCTTTTC
TACGGGGTCTGACGCTCAGTGGAACGAAAACTCACGTTAAGGGATTTTGGTCATGAGATTATCAAAAAGG
ATCTTCACCTAGATCCTTTTAAATTAAAAATGAAGTTTTAAATCAATCTAAAGTATATATGAGTAAACTT
GGTCTGACAGTTACCAATGCTTAATCAGTGAGGCACCTATCTCAGCGATCTGTCTATTTCGTTCATCCAT
AGTTGCCTGACTCCCCGTCGTGTAGATAACTACGATACGGGAGGGCTTACCATCTGGCCCCAGTGCTGCA
ATGATACCGCGAGACCCACGCTCACCGGCTCCAGATTTATCAGCAATAAACCAGCCAGCCGGAAGGGCCG
AGCGCAGAAGTGGTCCTGCAACTTTATCCGCCTCCATCCAGTCTATTAATTGTTGCCGGGAAGCTAGAGT
AAGTAGTTCGCCAGTTAATAGTTTGCGCAACGTTGTTGCCATTGCTACAGGCATCGTGGTGTCACGCTCG
TCGTTTGGTATGGCTTCATTCAGCTCCGGTTCCCAACGATCAAGGCGAGTTACATGATCCCCCATGTTGT
GCAAAAAAGCGGTTAGCTCCTTCGGTCCTCCGATCGTTGTCAGAAGTAAGTTGGCCGCAGTGTTATCACT
CATGGTTATGGCAGCACTGCATAATTCTCTTACTGTCATGCCATCCGTAAGATGCTTTTCTGTGACTGGT
GAGTACTCAACCAAGTCATTCTGAGAATAGTGTATGCGGCGACCGAGTTGCTCTTGCCCGGCGTCAATAC
GGGATAATACCGCGCCACATAGCAGAACTTTAAAAGTGCTCATCATTGGAAAACGTTCTTCGGGGCGAAA
ACTCTCAAGGATCTTACCGCTGTTGAGATCCAGTTCGATGTAACCCACTCGTGCACCCAACTGATCTTCA
GCATCTTTTACTTTCACCAGCGTTTCTGGGTGAGCAAAAACAGGAAGGCAAAATGCCGCAAAAAAGGGAA
TAAGGGCGACACGGAAATGTTGAATACTCATACTCTTCCTTTTTCAATATTATTGAAGCATTTATCAGGG
TTATTGTCTCATGAGCGGATACATATTTGAATGTATTTAGAAAAATAAACAAATAGGGGTTCCGCGCACA
TTTCCCCGAAAAGTGCCACCTGACGTC
Features (pLannotate 1.2.2; 34 found; start..end, strand, type, name):
     28..80      -  misc_feature   bom (fragment): basis of mobility region from pBR322
    235..614     +  enhancer       CMV enhancer: human cytomegalovirus immediate early enhancer
    615..814     +  promoter       CMV promoter: human cytomegalovirus (CMV) immediate early promoter
    832..1012    +  LTR            5' LTR (truncated): truncated 5' long terminal repeat (LTR) from HIV-1
   1059..1184    +  misc_feature   HIV-1 Ψ: packaging signal of human immunodeficiency virus type 1
   1168..1506    +  CDS            HIV-1 gag (fragment): gag protein from human immunodeficiency virus 1; gag
   1676..1909    +  misc_feature   RRE: The Rev response element (RRE) of HIV-1 allows for Rev-dependent mRNA export from the nucleus to the cytoplasm.
   2286..2386    +  CDS            Rev (fragment): human immunodeficiency virus 1 (HIV-1) Rev protein; rev; enhances nuclear export of unspliced and incompletely spliced viral mRNAs
   2412..2529    +  misc_feature   cPPT/CTS: central polypurine tract and central termination sequence of HIV-1
   2585..3747    +  promoter       EF-1α promoter: strong constitutive promoter for human elongation factor EF-1α
   3775..3969    +  CDS            Btc (fragment): BTC_MOUSE - Also known as Bcn. Experimental evidence at protein level: Swiss-Prot protein existence level 1. Growth factor that binds to EGFR, ERBB4 and other EGF receptor family members. Potent mitogen for retinal pigment epithelial cells and vascular smooth muscle cells. From Mus musculus (Mouse).
   3982..4677    +  CDS            mScarlet: mScarlet is a basic (constitutively fluorescent) red fluorescent protein published in 2016, derived from synthetic construct. It has moderate acid sensitivity.
   4690..5028    +  CDS            Btc (fragment): BTC_MOUSE - Also known as Bcn. Experimental evidence at protein level: Swiss-Prot protein existence level 1. Growth factor that binds to EGFR, ERBB4 and other EGF receptor family members. Potent mitogen for retinal pigment epithelial cells and vascular smooth muscle cells. From Mus musculus (Mouse).
   5041..5748    +  CDS            mNeonGreen: mNeonGreen is a basic (constitutively fluorescent) green/yellow fluorescent protein published in 2013, derived from Branchiostoma lanceolatum. It is reported to be a very rapidly-maturing monomer with moderate acid sensitivity.
   5829..6390    +  misc_feature   IRES: internal ribosome entry site (IRES) of the encephalomyocarditis virus (EMCV)
   6393..6992    +  CDS            PuroR: puromycin N-acetyltransferase; pac from Streptomyces alboniger; confers resistance to puromycin
   7027..7615    +  misc_feature   WPRE: woodchuck hepatitis virus posttranscriptional regulatory element
   7540..8127    +  CDS            nef: NEF_HV112 - Experimental evidence at protein level: Swiss-Prot protein existence level 1. Extracellular Nef protein targets CD4(+) T-lymphocytes for apoptosis by interacting with CXCR4 surface receptors. From Human immunodeficiency virus type 1 group M subtype B (isolate PCV12) (HIV-1).
   8134..8314    +  LTR            5' LTR (truncated): truncated 5' long terminal repeat (LTR) from HIV-1
   8346..8570    +  polyA_signal   bGH poly(A) signal: bovine growth hormone polyadenylation signal
   8574..8595    +  promoter       SV40 promoter (fragment): SV40 enhancer and early promoter
   8616..9044    +  rep_origin     f1 ori (sequence partly withheld): f1 bacteriophage origin of replication; arrow indicates direction of (+) strand synthesis
   9058..9387    +  promoter       SV40 promoter: SV40 enhancer and early promoter
   9435..9482    +  promoter       EM7 promoter: synthetic bacterial promoter&nbsp
   9501..9875    +  CDS            BleoR: antibiotic-binding protein; Sh ble from Streptoalloteichus hindustanus; confers resistance to bleomycin, phleomycin, and Zeocin™
   9885..10010   +  CDS            ble (fragment): BLE_KLEPN - Experimental evidence at protein level: Swiss-Prot protein existence level 1. Binding protein with a strong affinity to the bleomycin family of antibiotics. Binds to CL990; an antimitotic-antibiotic compound. From Klebsiella pneumoniae.
  10005..10126   +  polyA_signal   SV40 poly(A) signal: SV40 polyadenylation signal
  10197..10219   -  protein_bind   lac operator (fragment): The lac repressor binds to the lac operator to inhibit transcription in E. coli. This inhibition can be relieved by adding lactose or isopropyl-β-D-thiogalactopyranoside (IPTG). lac repressor encoded by lacI
  10223..10253   -  promoter       lac promoter: promoter for the E. coli lac operon
  10268..10289   -  protein_bind   CAP binding site: CAP binding activates transcription in the presence of cAMP. E. coli catabolite activator protein
  10302..10394   -  CDS            lacI (fragment): lac repressor; lacI; The lac repressor binds to the lac operator to inhibit transcription in E. coli. This inhibition can be relieved by adding lactose or isopropyl-β-D-thiogalactopyranoside (IPTG).
  10577..11165   -  rep_origin     ori: high-copy-number ColE1/pMB1/pBR322/pUC origin of replication
  11336..12196   -  CDS            AmpR: β-lactamase; bla; confers resistance to ampicillin, carbenicillin, and related antibiotics
  12197..12301   -  promoter       AmpR promoter: bla
