[The description below was written by a language model from this plasmid's Addgene catalogue record and pLannotate feature annotations shown in this document.]
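Description:
pCSIIpuro-BTC-ScNeo is an HIV-1-based lentiviral transfer plasmid of about 12.3 kb, built on the pCSIIpuro backbone, for stable expression of a dual-colour betacellulin (BTC) reporter in mammalian cells. It is propagated in E. coli through a high-copy ColE1/pUC-type origin with ampicillin resistance. The backbone also carries an f1 origin and an SV40/EM7-driven bleomycin/Zeocin resistance cassette that lies outside the proviral region. A CMV enhancer/promoter fused to a truncated 5' LTR drives production of the viral genomic RNA. This is followed by the Ψ packaging signal with a gag fragment, the RRE for Rev-dependent export and the cPPT/CTS. A truncated 3' LTR and a bGH polyadenylation signal close the unit.

Within the provirus, the EF-1α promoter drives a single bicistronic transcript. The first cistron encodes BTC with mScarlet inserted between an N-terminal BTC segment and the remainder of the protein, placing the red fluorophore in the extracellular portion. mNeonGreen is fused to the C-terminal, intracellular end. The catalogue lists the insert as human, whereas the automated annotation matched the BTC segments to the mouse protein, probably reflecting homology rather than a different origin. An EMCV IRES then allows translation of puromycin N-acetyltransferase for selecting transduced cells, and a WPRE enhances transcript expression.

The stated purpose is to monitor the status of betacellulin. Because the two fluorophores sit on opposite sides of the membrane, the design should in principle distinguish the intact precursor from ectodomain that has been released, which would carry only the red tag. The associated study concerns EGFR ligands as signal transmitters in the collective migration of epithelial cells.
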