Addgene plasmid #209898: pCSIIpuro-BTC-ScNeo
Purpose: To monitor the status of Betacellulin, the plasmid encodes a recombinant BTC fused extracellularly to the mScarlet fluorescent protein and intracellularly to the mNeonGreen fluorescent protein
Depositing lab: Michiyuki Matsuda. Depositing organization: Kyoto University, Graduate School of Biostudies. Publication: Low-affinity ligands of the epidermal growth factor receptor are long-range signal transmitters in collective cell migration of epithelial cells. Deguchi E, Lin S, Hirayama D, Matsuda K, Tanave A, Sumiyama K, Tsukiji S, Otani T, Furuse M, Sorkin A, Matsuda M, Terai K. Cell Rep. 2024 Nov 14;43(11):114986. doi: 10.1016/j.celrep.2024.114986. PubMed 39546398.
Backbone
  Vector backbone: pCSIIpuro
  Backbone size w/o insert (bp): 10350
  Total vector size (bp): 12334
  Vector type: Lentiviral
  Selectable markers: Puromycin
Growth in bacteria
  Bacterial resistance: Ampicillin, 100 μg/mL
  Growth temperature: 37°C
  Growth strain: NEB Stable
  Copy number: Unknown
Gene/Insert
  Gene/Insert name: BTC-ScNeo
  Species: H. sapiens (human)
  Insert size (bp): 1977
  Entrez Gene: BTC
  Tag / fusion protein: mScarlet; mNeonGreen
Terms and licenses: Academic/Nonprofit Terms; Industry Terms: Not Available to Industry
How to cite: pCSIIpuro-BTC-ScNeo was a gift from Michiyuki Matsuda (Addgene plasmid # 209898 ; http://n2t.net/addgene:209898 ; RRID:Addgene_209898)
